Addgene plasmid #72411: pJK377
Purpose: Produces Acetobacter aceti 1023 Est05
Depositing lab: T. J. Kappock. Depositing organization: Washington University in Saint Louis.
Backbone
  Vector backbone: pET23d
  Backbone size w/o insert (bp): 3663
  Total vector size (bp): 5651
  Vector type: Bacterial Expression
Growth in bacteria
  Bacterial resistance: Ampicillin, 100 μg/mL
  Growth temperature: 37°C
  Growth strain: DH5alpha
  Copy number: Unknown
Gene/Insert
  Gene/Insert name: hypothetical protein (alt names: est05; AAC0474; AZ09_11650)
  Species: Acetobacter aceti 1023
  Mutation: additional N-terminal MTFLYSICHIVMNIVSSTPHFNVWICFAESI sequence, alternate start codon
  GenBank ID: KDE19622.1 WP_042788437.1
  Promoter: T7
  Cloning method: Restriction Enzyme; 5′ cloning site NcoI (not destroyed); 3′ cloning site XhoI (not destroyed)
  Sequencing primers: 5′ T7 promoter; 3′ T7 terminator
Terms and licenses: Academic/Nonprofit Terms; Industry Terms: Not Available to Industry
How to cite: pJK377 was a gift from T. J. Kappock (Addgene plasmid # 72411 ; http://n2t.net/addgene:72411 ; RRID:Addgene_72411)
