[The description below was written by a language model from this plasmid's Addgene catalogue record and pLannotate feature annotations shown in this document.]
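Description:
pJK377 is a bacterial expression plasmid built on the pET23d backbone for production of Est05 from Acetobacter aceti strain 1023, a protein catalogued as a hypothetical protein and also known as AAC0474 or AZ09_11650. The total construct is 5,651 bp. It is propagated in E. coli through a ColE1/pMB1-type origin and selected with ampicillin via the bla gene and its own promoter. The feature table also reports the pBR322 bom region and a rop coding sequence, and the record lists copy number as unknown. An f1 phage origin is also present, which in principle allows single-stranded DNA production.

The est05 insert was cloned between NcoI and XhoI sites, both retained, downstream of the T7 promoter and the strong T7 gene 10 ribosome binding site, with a T7 terminator at the far end. Expression therefore depends on a host that supplies T7 RNA polymerase, while the cloning strain named in the record serves for maintenance only. The insert itself was not annotated by the automated tool, but it occupies the roughly 2 kb gap between the ribosome binding site and the downstream elements. According to the record, this version of the gene uses an alternate start codon and so encodes an additional 31-residue N-terminal extension relative to the reference protein. A short histidine-tag sequence lies just past the 3′ cloning site, as is typical for this backbone. The record does not say whether it is read in frame with Est05 or is preceded by a stop codon. The small "SET1" fragment annotated just before the terminator is probably a match to vector sequence rather than a functional solubility tag.
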