Features (pLannotate 1.2.2; 12 found; start..end, strand, type, name):
     12..467     +  rep_origin     f1 ori (sequence partly withheld): f1 bacteriophage origin of replication; arrow indicates direction of (+) strand synthesis
    494..598     +  promoter       AmpR promoter: bla
    599..1459    +  CDS            AmpR: β-lactamase; bla; confers resistance to ampicillin, carbenicillin, and related antibiotics
   1630..2218    +  rep_origin     ori: high-copy-number ColE1/pMB1/pBR322/pUC origin of replication
   2404..2546    -  misc_feature   bom: basis of mobility region from pBR322
   2648..2839    -  CDS            rop: Rop protein, which maintains plasmids at low copy number; rop
   2856..3236    +  CDS            YPB1_ECOLX: Protein predicted: Swiss-Prot protein existence level 4. From Escherichia coli.
   3348..3366    +  promoter       T7 promoter: promoter for bacteriophage T7 RNA polymerase
   3398..3420    +  RBS            RBS: efficient ribosome binding site from bacteriophage T7 gene 10 (Olins and Rangwala, 1989)
   5495..5512    +  CDS            9xHis (fragment): 9xHis affinity tag
   5522..5571    +  CDS            SET1 (fragment): solubility-enhancement tag derived from T7 phage gene 10B
   5579..5626    +  terminator     T7 terminator: transcription terminator for bacteriophage T7 RNA polymerase
>Addgene plasmid #72411 | pJK377 | depositor full sequence | sequence record 135530 | pJK377 sequence 5651 bps
TGGCGAATGGG
[124 nt withheld, positions 12-135]
C
[91 nt withheld, positions 137-227]
A
[49 nt withheld, positions 229-277]
CCTTTGACGTTGGAGTCCACGTTCTTT
[37 nt withheld, positions 305-341]
ACCCTATCTCGGTCTATTCTTTTGATTTATAAGGGATTTTGCCGATTTCGGCCTATTGGTTAAAAAATGA
GCTGATTTAACAAAAATTTAACGCGAATTTTAACAAAATATTAACGTTTACAATTTCAGGTGGCACTTTT
CGGGGAAATGTGCGCGGAACCCCTATTTGTTTATTTTTCTAAATACATTCAAATATGTATCCGCTCATGA
GACAATAACCCTGATAAATGCTTCAATAATATTGAAAAAGGAAGAGTATGAGTATTCAACATTTCCGTGT
CGCCCTTATTCCCTTTTTTGCGGCATTTTGCCTTCCTGTTTTTGCTCACCCAGAAACGCTGGTGAAAGTA
AAAGATGCTGAAGATCAGTTGGGTGCACGAGTGGGTTACATCGAACTGGATCTCAACAGCGGTAAGATCC
TTGAGAGTTTTCGCCCCGAAGAACGTTTTCCAATGATGAGCACTTTTAAAGTTCTGCTATGTGGCGCGGT
ATTATCCCGTATTGACGCCGGGCAAGAGCAACTCGGTCGCCGCATACACTATTCTCAGAATGACTTGGTT
GAGTACTCACCAGTCACAGAAAAGCATCTTACGGATGGCATGACAGTAAGAGAATTATGCAGTGCTGCCA
TAACCATGAGTGATAACACTGCGGCCAACTTACTTCTGACAACGATCGGAGGACCGAAGGAGCTAACCGC
TTTTTTGCACAACATGGGGGATCATGTAACTCGCCTTGATCGTTGGGAACCGGAGCTGAATGAAGCCATA
CCAAACGACGAGCGTGACACCACGATGCCTGCAGCAATGGCAACAACGTTGCGCAAACTATTAACTGGCG
AACTACTTACTCTAGCTTCCCGGCAACAATTAATAGACTGGATGGAGGCGGATAAAGTTGCAGGACCACT
TCTGCGCTCGGCCCTTCCGGCTGGCTGGTTTATTGCTGATAAATCTGGAGCCGGTGAGCGTGGGTCTCGC
GGTATCATTGCAGCACTGGGGCCAGATGGTAAGCCCTCCCGTATCGTAGTTATCTACACGACGGGGAGTC
AGGCAACTATGGATGAACGAAATAGACAGATCGCTGAGATAGGTGCCTCACTGATTAAGCATTGGTAACT
GTCAGACCAAGTTTACTCATATATACTTTAGATTGATTTAAAACTTCATTTTTAATTTAAAAGGATCTAG
GTGAAGATCCTTTTTGATAATCTCATGACCAAAATCCCTTAACGTGAGTTTTCGTTCCACTGAGCGTCAG
ACCCCGTAGAAAAGATCAAAGGATCTTCTTGAGATCCTTTTTTTCTGCGCGTAATCTGCTGCTTGCAAAC
AAAAAAACCACCGCTACCAGCGGTGGTTTGTTTGCCGGATCAAGAGCTACCAACTCTTTTTCCGAAGGTA
ACTGGCTTCAGCAGAGCGCAGATACCAAATACTGTCCTTCTAGTGTAGCCGTAGTTAGGCCACCACTTCA
AGAACTCTGTAGCACCGCCTACATACCTCGCTCTGCTAATCCTGTTACCAGTGGCTGCTGCCAGTGGCGA
TAAGTCGTGTCTTACCGGGTTGGACTCAAGACGATAGTTACCGGATAAGGCGCAGCGGTCGGGCTGAACG
GGGGGTTCGTGCACACAGCCCAGCTTGGAGCGAACGACCTACACCGAACTGAGATACCTACAGCGTGAGC
TATGAGAAAGCGCCACGCTTCCCGAAGGGAGAAAGGCGGACAGGTATCCGGTAAGCGGCAGGGTCGGAAC
AGGAGAGCGCACGAGGGAGCTTCCAGGGGGAAACGCCTGGTATCTTTATAGTCCTGTCGGGTTTCGCCAC
CTCTGACTTGAGCGTCGATTTTTGTGATGCTCGTCAGGGGGGCGGAGCCTATGGAAAAACGCCAGCAACG
CGGCCTTTTTACGGTTCCTGGCCTTTTGCTGGCCTTTTGCTCACATGTTCTTTCCTGCGTTATCCCCTGA
TTCTGTGGATAACCGTATTACCGCCTTTGAGTGAGCTGATACCGCTCGCCGCAGCCGAACGACCGAGCGC
AGCGAGTCAGTGAGCGAGGAAGCGGAAGAGCGCCTGATGCGGTATTTTCTCCTTACGCATCTGTGCGGTA
TTTCACACCGCATATATGGTGCACTCTCAGTACAATCTGCTCTGATGCCGCATAGTTAAGCCAGTATACA
CTCCGCTATCGCTACGTGACTGGGTCATGGCTGCGCCCCGACACCCGCCAACACCCGCTGACGCGCCCTG
ACGGGCTTGTCTGCTCCCGGCATCCGCTTACAGACAAGCTGTGACCGTCTCCGGGAGCTGCATGTGTCAG
AGGTTTTCACCGTCATCACCGAAACGCGCGAGGCAGCTGCGGTAAAGCTCATCAGCGTGGTCGTGAAGCG
ATTCACAGATGTCTGCCTGTTCATCCGCGTCCAGCTCGTTGAGTTTCTCCAGAAGCGTTAATGTCTGGCT
TCTGATAAAGCGGGCCATGTTAAGGGCGGTTTTTTCCTGTTTGGTCACTGATGCCTCCGTGTAAGGGGGA
TTTCTGTTCATGGGGGTAATGATACCGATGAAACGAGAGAGGATGCTCACGATACGGGTTACTGATGATG
AACATGCCCGGTTACTGGAACGTTGTGAGGGTAAACAACTGGCGGTATGGATGCGGCGGGACCAGAGAAA
AATCACTCAGGGTCAATGCCAGCGCTTCGTTAATACAGATGTAGGTGTTCCACAGGGTAGCCAGCAGCAT
CCTGCGATGCAGATCCGGAACATAATGGTGCAGGGCGCTGACTTCCGCGTTTCCAGACTTTACGAAACAC
GGAAACCGAAGACCATTCATGTTGTTGCTCAGGTCGCAGACGTTTTGCAGCAGCAGTCGCTTCACGTTCG
CTCGCGTATCGGTGATTCATTCTGCTAACCAGTAAGGCAACCCCGCCAGCCTAGCCGGGTCCTCAACGAC
AGGAGCACGATCATGCGCACCCGTGGCCAGGACCCAACGCTGCCCGAGATCTCGATCCCGCGAAATTAAT
ACGACTCACTATAGGGAGACCACAACGGTTTCCCTCTAGAAATAATTTTGTTTAACTTTAAGAAGGAGAT
ATACCATGGATGACATTCCTTTATTCCATTTGCCACATTGTAATGAACATCGTAAGTTCCACCCCACATT
TTAACGTTTGGATATGTTTTGCGGAAAGCATAATGTTTGTTTTTTCAATGAGTTTTATTAAAAAATTAAA
TCATAAATCTTGTTGCGTTGCTGTCTTTTTAGCTCTTGCAGGTTGTGCGCCTCCTGTTTCAGTTCAACAA
CTCAGCCTGACCAAGGCTTATCAGGACCGTAACCATACGGCCCTGAATGGAACTGCACTTAGCAACACCA
CTCGTATTGTTCTGGAACGCCAAAATTTGCTGGGTGAATGGCAAAAACACCCCAGCGCTGCCATAGATAC
CTTGCGCAAAAGCACGCAAGACCAATTTTACACACCTGATTTAAACGACCAGTTATTTGCTTTGGCCGAG
CTAAGTTACCTGCGGGGCAAAAAACACAAATCGCGCACAGATTTCATGGCTGCTGCCTTATACGCGTATG
CCTACCTCAACCCAGAAGATAAAACCACAGAACATCCAGATCCATATGATCCGCATTTTCGGCAAGCATG
TGATATTTATATGCTCAGCCTGAGTGAAGCCTTGGGTTCTCCTGCCAATATCAATGCTCAACATTGGGTA
CTTCCATTTGGCGATTTAGACCTTTCAGCCAACCCAGCAGAACATATGTGGCATGGCTATGAACTCACAG
ATTTTCGTCCCACGGCACGCCTTGCCGTAAACGGCGTTAAAAACATTTATAGCCATATGGGATTAGGAGA
GCCCCTTGCTGCCATTCCGCATGTAGATGGGCGTGCACCTTCTTCTTTTACAGTCACAGATAAACTGCGC
ATTCCTGTAAGTCTATTTATGGAAATCCCTGATCCACGCAGGCAAGTTCTTTCTAACCATATCTCAGGCC
ATTTCACTCTGACAGCTCTGGATGAAAATGGCCATATTCTCACAACCAACCATACACTTATCCCCCTGCA
GTATGATCAAACAGCTTCGCGCGCATTGAGCCTAAGCAATGCTGTAGACTGGTCTAGCGAATACAAGGGT
TTTCTGGATGGTCGTTTTTTTGACAATGGCCGCAAACCGCAACTTATTGCCATAGAACCTCACCGCTTTG
GGTGCATTCCTGTCGTGCTTATCCACGGCACTGCTTCCAGCCCTGGCCGTTGGGCAGATATGGTGAATGA
CCTGTTGGAAGATCCGGAAATTCGCTCCCATTTCGAATTCTGGTTCTTTTCCTACGCTACAGGAAACCCC
ATTCCCTACTCTGCCTTGCAACTCCGTGAGGCATTGGAATCCGCCATCCAAAACAATGGTGGTACACAAG
CCGATCCTGCTTTGGGGCATATGGTGCTTATTGGCCATAGCCAAGGGGGACTGTTGGCAAAAATGCAAGT
GATAGACGCCAAAGATAAACTTTGGAACGGCCTGACACATCACCCATTCAACAGTTTACGCCTTACCCCT
AAAGCCCGCAGCTTCTTGCAGGAAAGTCTATTTCCAAAACCATTGCCAGAAGTCCAACAGGTTGTTTTTA
TTTCCACACCACAACACGGCAGTTATCTGGCTGCACTTTCCTTAGCGCATCTTGTTGGACGTATGGTGAC
ATTTCCTGTGAGCCTGACCGAAGTTATGCAACAGGTTGTGGCCGGAGAAACTGGCTCCATACGGGTAGAT
ATGAGCCCGTGGCGTATGGGAAGTGTATATGGCATGACCCCCCATAGCGCCTTTATTCGCTCTCTGGCTT
CTGTACCTGTTGTGCCAGAGGTACGCACACATTCCATTATTCCAGTGTTGGGAGATGGCCCCTTAGCTAC
GGCAGATGATGGGGTTGTAAAATATAAAAGCGCCCACGTGCCCTATGCTGATTCTGAACTGGTTGTGCGG
CACTCCGGGCATTCCACCCAATCTAACCCCATTACCATTGCAGAAGTACGCCGCATTCTGTTGGAGCATT
TTGCCCACCTTACCCCAGGGATTCCAGAAACAGGTGATATGAGCAAACAGAATATCACACGCATTGGCGG
TGAATATCAGCCTACAACACCTCCGGTACATCCATGACTCGAGCACCACCACCACCACCACTGAGATCCG
GCTGCTAACAAAGCCCGAAAGGAAGCTGAGTTGGCTGCTGCCACCGCTGAGCAATAACTAGCATAACCCC
TTGGGGCCTCTAAACGGGTCTTGAGGGGTTTTTTGCTGAAAGGAGGAACTATATCCGGAT
