>Addgene plasmid #72411 | pJK377 | addgene partial sequence | sequence record 138600 | T7 5'-TAATACGACTCACTATAGGG-3'
TTTTGTTTAACTTTAAGAAGGAGATATACCATGGATGACATTCCTTTATTCCATTTGCCACATTGTAATG
AACATCGTAAGTTCCACCCCACATTTTAACGTTTGGATATGTTTTGCGGAAAGCATAATGTTTGTTTTTT
CAATGAGTTTTATTAAAAAATTAAATCATAAATCTTGTTGCGTTGCTGTCTTTTTAGCTCTTGCAGGTTG
TGCGCCTCCTGTTTCAGTTCAACAACTCAGCCTGACCAAGGCTTATCAGGACCGTAACCATACGGCCCTG
AATGGAACTGCACTTAGCAACACCACTCGTATTGTTCTGGAACGCCAAAATTTGCTGGGTGAATGGCAAA
AACACCCCAGCGCTGCCATAGATACCTTGCGCAAAAGCACGCAAGACCAATTTTACACACCTGATTTAAA
CGACCAGTTATTTGCTTTGGCCGAGCTAAGTTACCTGCGGGGCAAAAAACACAAATCGCGCACAGATTTC
ATGGCTGCTGCCTTATACGCGTATGCCTACCTCAACCCAGAAGATAAAACCACAGAACATCCAGATCCAT
ATGATCCGCATTTTCGGCAAGCATGTGATATTTATATGCTCAGCCTGAGTGAAGCCTTGGGTTCTCCTGC
CAATATCAATGCTCAACATTGGGTACTTCCATTTGGCGATTTAGACCTTTCAGCCAACCCAGCAGAACAT
ATGTGGCATGGCTATGAACTCACAGATTTTCGTCCCACGGCACGCCTTGCCGTAAACGGCGTTAAAAACA
TTTATAGCCATATGGGATTAGGAGAGCCCCTTGCTGCCATTCCGCATGTAGATGGGCGTGCACCTTCTTC
TTTTACAGTCACAGATAAACTGCGCATTCCTGTAAGTCTATTTATGGAAATCCCTGATCCACGCAGGCAA
GTTCTTTCTAACCATATCTCAGGCCATTTCACTCTGACAGCTCTGGATGAAAATGGCCATATTCTCACAA
CCAACCATACACTTATCCCCC
