>Addgene plasmid #72411 | pJK377 | addgene partial sequence | sequence record 138601 | T7term 5'-GCTAGTTATTGCTCAGCGG-3'
TTTGTTAGCAGCCGGATCTCAGTGGTGGTGGTGGTGGTGCTCGAGTCATGGATGTACCGGAGGTGTTGTA
GGCTGATATTCACCGCCAATGCGTGTGATATTCTGTTTGCTCATATCACCTGTTTCTGGAATCCCTGGGG
TAAGGTGGGCAAAATGCTCCAACAGAATGCGGCGTACTTCTGCAATGGTAATGGGGTTAGATTGGGTGGA
ATGCCCGGAGTGCCGCACAACCAGTTCAGAATCAGCATAGGGCACGTGGGCGCTTTTATATTTTACAACC
CCATCATCTGCCGTAGCTAAGGGGCCATCTCCCAACACTGGAATAATGGAATGTGTGCGTACCTCTGGCA
CAACAGGTACAGAAGCCAGAGAGCGAATAAAGGCGCTATGGGGGGTCATGCCATATACACTTCCCATACG
CCACGGGCTCATATCTACCCGTATGGAGCCAGTTTCTCCGGCCACAACCTGTTGCATAACTTCGGTCAGG
CTCACAGGAAATGTCACCATACGTCCAACAAGATGCGCTAAGGAAAGTGCAGCCAGATAACTGCCGTGTT
GTGGTGTGGAAATAAAAACAACCTGTTGGACTTCTGGCAATGGTTTTGGAAATAGACTTTCCTGCAAGAA
GCTGCGGGCTTTAGGGGTAAGGCGTAAACTGTTGAATGGGTGATGTGTCAGGCCGTTCCAAAGTTTATCT
TTGGCGTCTATCACTTGCATTTTTGCCAACAGTCCCCCTTGGCTATGGCCAATAAGCACCATATGCCCCA
AAGCAGGATCGGCTTGTGTACCACCATTGTTTTGGATGGCGGATTCCAATGCCTCACGGAGTTGCAAGGC
AGAGTAGGGAATGGGGTTTCCTGTAGCGTAGGAAAAGAACCAGAATTCGAAATGGGAGCGAATTTCCGGA
TCTTCCAACAGGTCATTCACCATATCTGCCCAACGGCCAGGGCTGGAAGCAGTGCCGTGGATAAGCACGA
CAGGAATGC
